>Addgene plasmid #223024 | rag2:AGAP2_CE_pISceI | addgene full sequence | sequence record 460300 | Addgene NGS Result
CTACCTGTGGTCTGTGTGGGTCCTAATGCCCCAGTATAAACCAGCAGGTCAACCTGTGGTCTGTGTGGGT
CCTAATGCCCCAGTATAAACCAGCAGGTCTACCTGTGGTCTGTGTGGGTCCTAATGCACCAGTATAAACC
AGCAGGTCAACCTGTGGTCTGTGTGGGTTCTAATGCCCCAGTATAAACCAGCAGGTCAACCTGTGGTCTG
TGTGGGTCCAAATGCCCCAGTACAAACCAGCAGGTCAACCTGTGGTCTGTGTGGGTCCTAATGCCCCAGT
ATAAACCAGCAGGTCAACCTGTGGTCTGTGTGGGTCCTAATGCCCCGGTACAAACCAGCATGTCAACCTG
TGGTCTGTGTGGGTCCTAATGCCCCGGTATAAACCAGCAGATCAACCTGTGGTCTGTGTGGGTCCTAATG
CCCCAGTATAAACCAGCAGATCAACCTGTGGTCTGTGTGGGTCCTAAAGTCCCAGGATAAACCAGCATGT
CAACCTGTGGTCTGTGTGGGTCCTAATGCCCCGGTATAAACCAGCAGATCAACCTGTGGTCTGTGTGGGT
CCTAATGCCCCAGGATAAACCAGCAGGTCAACCTGTGGTCTGTGTGGGTCCTAATGCCCCAGTATAAACC
AGCAGGTCAACCTGTGGTCTGTGTGGGTCCTAATGCCCCAGTATATTGATGGAGACTCTATACTGCTCGG
TGAGCTCCATCTTTCGGATAAGATGTTAAAACAAGGTCCCGACTCTCTGTGGTGGTAAAAAATTCCCAGG
ATGTCCTTCCTACCCTGGCATCCTGGACAAATTTGCTCACTGTCCTCTGTCCATCATGGCCTCCTAACCA
TCCCCATATCATAATTGGCTTTATCACTCTAGCTGGGGCCGAAATCGCATACTTCCATTTTATGAGGTAC
GCTAAAATCAGTATGCGAGCCAAGTAATATGTCCGAATACTTCCGGCGAGATTCTAGAGTGTGCATTCGA
TGCACGCTACGCTATTCCATGATGCCCCGTGAGAGAATTCTTGAATCGGAGAGAAGCAACGCAACTCATG
CGGGTAGGTTACGTGACGATGACATATTGGCGGATGTAGTACGTCCAAGTTCCATTCATACTGCTCACAT
TCATATTTTATAGAATGTTCTTTTCCCACAGCCAAGTAGTAAGTTTAAATTCAAATACAGTACCTACTAA
GTAGTAGTAGACGGTTTCGGACGCAGCCCCTGTCTCCTCTCCACCAATATACTGGTGTGTAGTGTGCGGT
CTGGTGCAATATGGCTGCCATCGCGTCATCCAGGTGGATGCTGCACACTGGTGGTTGATGAGGAGATTTT
GCCCAAAAAAGTGTTTTGAGTTTCCAGAAAAGCGCGATATAAATGTAAGGAATTATCATTAGCTTATTAT
AATGGAACTTTCTGGATAACTTGTGCCAGAGCTAGGGGCCATTAAAACTTTGCCCTGGGGTACCTCAGGG
AGCTGCAAGGAAGTGCTATAGGGCTAATGAAATGTTTGGGGGAAAAAAAAAAATTTTATAAGTAAAAATA
AAACTAAAATAATTAATAATTTCATTGTTGAAAATTATAGTAAAATTGATAAACAAGATAAGCAGCATTA
GTATAAAAAACTAAAAACAAACGTAATTTAAAATAATTAAATTGTTTTAAATAAATTATACAAAATAATG
TTTACAACGACACGGTGGTGCAGTAGGTAGTGCTGTCGCCAGCAAAGCAAGAAGGTCGCTGGTTCGAGCC
TCAGCTGGATCACTTGATGTTTCTGTGTGGAGCATTCGCGTGCGTTTAACCCCAGATTAATAAAGAGACT
AAGCCGAAAAGAAAATAAATGTATGAAAATGTTTACGTAAAATGTAAATAAATGCATGATTAATAAAATA
TATGAATTTTAAAGATTGAGGTAGAATTGTTTTATTATTCACACATTTGGTTATTTTTAATCAGTGACAA
CTTGTGATGCTCTTTATATTGTTTATTACGCTACTTTGAATATTCAGTCTCAAATTGCATGTAAATACGA
CTTCAAAGCAGAATTAGTTTAATTTAATTGCCTGTAAACAGTGTTGTACTTTGATGGTGATTGTCTGATA
ATAATATGATTTCACTATTTAAAATTTGAAAAAAAAAAATCTGAAAAATACTCACCGGCCACTTTATTAG
GTACACCTGTCTAACTGCTTGTTAACGTAAATTTCTAATCAGCCAATCACCAGGCAGCAACTCAGTGCAT
TTAGGCATGTAGACATGGTCAAGACGATCTGCTGCAGTTCAAAGCGAGCATCAGAATGGAGAAGCAAGGT
GATTTAAGTGACTTTAAACGTGACGTGTTTGTTGGTGCCAGACGGGCTGGTCTGAGTATTTCAGAAACTG
CTGATTTACTGGGGTTTTCACACACAAACATCTCTGGGGTTTACAGAGAATGGTCCAAAAAAAGATAATA
TCCAGTGAGCGGCAGTTCTGTGGGGGCAAATGTCTTGTTGATGCCAGAGGTCAGAGGAGAATGGCCTGAC
TGGTTCCAGCTGATAGAAAGGCAACAGTAATTCAAATAACCACTCGTTAGAACTGAGGCATGCAGAAGAG
CACCTTTGAACACAACATGTCGAACCTTGAGGCGGGTGGGCTACAGCAGCTCAAGACCACATCGGGTGCC
ACTCCTGTCAGCTAAGAACAGGAAACTGAGGCTACAATTCGCACAGGCTCAACATAAGTAGACAATAGAA
GATTGAACATTATGTTGCCTGGTCAGATGGATACATTCTACCTTGTATCAACAGTTCAGGCTGGTGATGG
TGGTGTAATGGTGTGGGGGATATATTCTTGGCACACTTTGGGCCCATTAGTACCAATTAACCATCGTGTC
AACGCCACAGCCTAACTGAGTATTGTTGCTGACCATGTTCATTTCTTTTTGACCACAGTGTACCCATCTT
CTGATGGCTACTTCCTGCAGGATAATGCACCATGTCATAAAGCGTGAATGATCTCAGACTGGTTTCTTGA
ACATGACAATGAGTTCACTGTGCTCGAATGACCTCCACAGTCACCAGATCTCAATCCAATAGAGCGCCTT
TGGGGTGTGGTAGAATGGAAGATTCGCATCCTGGATGTGCAGCCGACAAATCTGCATGATGCTAGCATGT
CAATATGGACCAAAATCTCTGAGGAATTTTCCAGTACCTGGTTGAAATGCAAAAGGAAGGGAATCTATGC
TAAGGCAAAAAGAGGTCCAACCCAGTACTAGTGGGGTGTACATAATAAAGTGGCCGGTGAGTGTATATTG
TTAAGGATATCTAGATAATCCAAATAATTTACAGCACTATTTAAAAAAAAAACTTTATGTCACCAAGTCT
GCATTTATTTGATCACAATTACAGTCGAAAAAGCAATATCGGGATACATTGTTTCCATTTAAAATAACTA
TATTATATTTTAAATATTTTTGACAATGTTATTTCTTTAATGCCAAAGCTAAATTGTATTCAATCTGAAT
TTTAGTGTCACATGATCCTTCAGAAAATATTAACACATTGCTAAAAATGTATATTATTATCAATTTGGAT
TTTTTTTTTTTTTTGTATATTAACCTATGCTATTGGTTACTATACAAAAGTATTACTGTGAATATATGCA
TATACAGAACCGTATCAAGCGCGGGGGGTGGTTGGGTTATGTCCCCATTTGGAAAGACCTGGAAACATTC
ATAATGACTAAAATTGCACGGAAAAATATAATATCTATGAGTATTGCTGATCAGCAGCACAAAACCAGAA
CTCCATATTAATAAACAGCCAATGATGCAGTGAGTTTGTGCATGTTTTCATTCAAACTCGTGTGATTGTG
CTCAAACACCTGTTGTGAGCAGCAGTTGCAAACAGTAAACCTCAAGAGGAGCCAGTCAACCTTCACAAAC
ACTCAACCTCTGGCTCACTCACTAAACAATTCGCGTTAATATCTAAAATAAAAATTTCCAGCACCAAACA
GCTCTCAGATTTCGGAGTACACTGACCAAGAGGTAAGAAGTAACGTTACATTACTAGGACGACTATTGTA
AGACTAGATATGTAATATTTGGAAGCGTACGTGTTTTAAGTGACATATAGAGTAGAGGAACTGATGGAAA
TACGATTTGCATAATGTAAAATGATATATATTAAAATATAGGCTACAGTAGGTAACGTGGTTTACATATA
ACGTTACTGTGTTAATGTAGTGCTCAGTTACTCGTGTTGACAGTTATTATTAGTGCTTGCTAATTTGTTT
GTTAATGCTTCTCTTGCGTATTTGATTACCTTCAGGCGAATCTAAAACATATCAGATGTAGAAACGGCAG
AAAAATGTTGAAGAAAATACGAGAATAGTAGCTTTTGGAGCACATAGAAAAGTACATCAGATAAAGCCTA
CCGTTTAAACGCAGACGCCGCTCTCGCACTGAATGCTGGGTACTGTAGTCCTTATATTGTATGCTTAATG
TGCGTCTCAACGGGAAACTAGAGTTAGGAAAACTACAATTTCCTGTGGAAAATGTTTCTGTTTTCGGGGA
AACAGCGAAAGAAAGATATGGTTCCGCGTTTTTTTCTTACTTTGAATAATAAAATAAGACCTAACTACAC
ACTTCGCTTACTCTTATGCTAATTTGAAGCACTAGCATTCTTTGATACAATGATAATCATTTAAACATCA
CAGTTATACTACAAATACTATGGTTAAACTATGTCTAGTGTAGTGTAACACTATGGTTGCCATTGTTATC
TTTAAGTTTAAGTATTATCTGTGGTAAAGCCATGGTTGGTTTTTATAAGAGGTAATAAAATTAACATTGT
ACAATTAAATGACTATAAATTAATGTTTTTTTTTATTTTTTTTACACAGCTACCTTCAAAAAGGGATCCA
TGAGCCGGGGCGCGGGCGCGCTTCAGCGCCGGACAACGACCTACCTCATCTCGCTGACCCTGGTTAAGCT
CGAGTCGGTGCCTCCGCCGCCGCCTTCTCCGTCTGCGGCCGCGGCCGGCGCCGCCGGTGCCAGAGGCTCC
GAGACTGGGGACCCTGGCAGCCCCCGAGGCGCGGAGGAGCCGGGCAAGAAGCGGCACGAACGTCTCTTCC
ACCGGCAGGATGCGCTGTGGATCAGCACGAGCAGCGCGGGCACCGGGGGCGCGGAGCCCCCAGCCCTGTC
CCCGGCTCCGGCCAGTCCGGCCCGCCCAGTCTCCCCCGCTCCCGGCCGCCGCCTCTCCCTCTGGGCCGTC
CCTCCGGGACCCCCGCTCTCCGGGGGACTGAGCCCCGACCCCAAGCCTGGGGGCGCCCCCACCTCCTCCC
GGCGCCCCCTGCTCAGCAGCCCGAGCTGGGGCGGCCCGGAGCCCGAAGGCCGGGCGGGCGGCGGCATCCC
TGGCTCATCCTCTCCGCACCCTGGCACCGGCAGCCGGAGGCTCAAGGTGGCGCCTCCTCCGCCGGCTCCC
AAGCCTTGCAAGACCGTGACCACGAGTGGAGCCAAAGCCGGCGGGGGCAAGGGCGCGGGTAGCCGCCTGT
CATGGCCCGAAAGCGAGGGCAAGCCCAGGGTCAAGGGGTCAAAGAGCAGCGCCGGGACTGGAGCTTCGGT
CTCTGCCGCCGCCACCGCCGCCGCCGCCGGGGGAGGGGGCTCTACAGCTTCGACCTCTGGTGGGGTCGGG
GCTGGGGCTGGAGCCCGAGGGAAGTTGTCCCCTCGGAAAGGCAAGAGTAAGACCTTGGACAACAGTGACT
TGCATCCGGGACCGCCTGCCGGCTCTCCTCCTCCGCTAACCCTCCCACCAACTCCGAGTCCAGCCACTGC
TGTCACCGCTGCTTCCGCGCAGCCCCCCGGGCCTGCACCTCCAATCACTCTGGAGCCTCCAGCTCCGGGG
CTGAAACGGGGCCGGGAGGGGGGCCGAGCATCCACTCGTGACCGCAAGATGCTCAAGTTTATCAGCGGCA
TCTTCACCAAGAGCACAGGAGGGCCTCCTGGCTCCGGGCCCCTTCCCGGACCCCCCAGCCTGTCTTCTGG
CAGCGGGTCCAGGGAGCTGCTGGGCGCCGAGCTCCGCGCTTCCCCTAAGGCTGTGATCAATAGCCAGGAA
TGGACTTTGAGCCGCTCCATTCCTGAACTGCGCCTGGGTGTGCTGGGCGATGCCAGGAGTGGGAAGTCAT
CGCTCATCCACCGATTCCTGACTGGCTCATACCAGGTGCTGGAGAAGACAGAGAGTGAGCAGTACAAGAA
AGAAATGTTGGTGGATGGACAGACACATCTGGTGCTAATCCGAGAGGAAGCTGGGGCACCTGATGCCAAG
TTCTCAGGCTGGGCAGATGCTGTGATCTTCGTCTTCAGCCTGGAGGATGAGAACAGTTTCCAGGCTGTGA
GCCGTCTCCATGGGCAGCTGAGTTCCCTTCGCGGGGAGGGACGAGGAGGCCTGGCCTTGGCACTGGTGGG
GACACAAGACAGGATCAGTGCTTCCTCCCCTCGGGTGGTGGGAGATGCTCGTGCCAGAGCTCTGTGCGCG
GACATGAAACGCTGCAGCTACTATGAGACTTGTGCAACCTATGGGCTCAATGTGGATCGGGTCTTCCAGG
AGGTGGCCCAGAAGGTGGTGACCTTGCGCAAGCAGCAACAGCTTCTGGCTGCCTGCAAGTCCCTGCCCAG
CTCCCCAAGCCACTCAGCTGCATCCACTCCGGTAGCTGGCCAGGCTAGTAACGGGGGCCACACTAGCGAC
TACTCTTCTTCCCTCCCGTCCTCACCGAATGTTGGTCACCGGGAGCTCCGAGCCGAGGCAGCTGCAGTGG
CTGGATTGAGCACCCCAGGGTCCCTGCACCGGGCAGCCAAGCGCAGGACCAGCCTTTTTGCGAATCGTCG
GGGTAGTGACTCCGAGAAACGAAGCTTGGATAGTCGGGGAGAGACAACAGGGAGTGGGCGAGCCATCCCC
ATCAAACAGAGCTTCCTACTAAAACGAAGTGGCAATTCCTTGAACAAAGAATGGAAGAAGAAATATGTAA
CCCTGTCCAGTAATGGCTTTCTACTCTACCACCCCAGTATTAACGATTACATCCACAGTACCCACGGCAA
GGAGATGGACTTGCTGCGAACAACAGTCAAAGTCCCGGGCAAGCGGCCCCCGAGGGCCATCTCTGCCTTT
GGCCCCTCAGCCAGCATTAACGGGCTCGTCAAGGACATGAGCACTGTCCAGATGGGTGAAGGCCTGGAAG
CCACTACTCCCATGCCAAGCCCTAGCCCCAGCCCCAGTTCCCTGCAGCCACCACCAGATCAGACATCCAA
ACACCTGCTGAAGCCAGACCGGAATTTGGCCCGAGCCCTCAGCACGGACTGTACCCCATCTGGAGACCTG
AGCCCCCTGAGTCGGGAACCCCCTCCTTCTCCCATGGTGAAGAAGCAGAGGAGGAAAAAATTGACAACAC
CATCCAAGACTGAAGGCTCGGCTGGGCAGGCTGAAGCCAAGCGCAAAATGTGGAAACTAAAATCCTTTGG
TAGTTTAAGAAATATTTATAAAGCAGAGGAAAACTTTGAGTTCCTGATCGTGTCCAGCACGGGTCAGACG
TGGCACTTTGAGGCAGCCAGTTTTGAGGAGCGGGATGCCTGGGTCCAGGCCATCGAGAGTCAGATCCTAG
CCAGTCTGCAATGCTGTGAGAGCAGCAAGGTCAAGCTGCGCACAGACAGCCAAAGCGAGGCCGTGGCCAT
CCAGGCGATCCGGAACGCCAAGGGGAATTCAATCTGCGTGGACTGCGGGGCCCCCAACCCCACGTGGGCC
AGCTTGAACCTGGGCGCCCTCATCTGCATCGAGTGTTCTGGCATCCACCGCAACCTGGGCACACACCTGT
CCCGCGTTCGCTCGCTGGACTTGGACGACTGGCCACGGGAGCTGACCCTGGTGCTGACGGCTATTGGCAA
CGACACGGCCAACCGCGTGTGGGAAAGCGACACGCGAGGCCGTGCCAAGCCCTCGCGGGACTCTTCGCGG
GAGGAGCGCGAGTCGTGGATTCGCGCCAAGTACGAGCAGCTACTGTTCCTGGCGCCGCTGAGCACCTCGG
AGGAGCCGCTGGGCCGCCAGCTGTGGGCCGCCGTGCAGGCCCAGGACGTGGCTACCGTTCTCCTGCTTTT
GGCCCATGCGCGACACGGGCCGCTCGACACCAGCGTAGAGGACCCACAGCTGCGCTCCCCACTCCACCTG
GCGGCCGAGCTCGCCCACGTCGTCATCACGCAACTGCTGCTGTGGTACGGCGCGGACGTGGCGGCCCGTG
ACGCCCAGGGCCGCACGGCGCTGTTCTACGCCCGCCAGGCTGGAAGCCAGCTGTGCGCCGACATCCTTCT
CCAGCACGGCTGCCCGGGTGAGGGCGGCAGCGCGGCCACCACGCCCAGCGCGGCCACCACGCCCAGCATC
ACCGCCACGCCCAGCCCCCGCCGCCGGAGCAGCGCCGCTAGCGTGGGCCGCGCCGACGCCCCGGTTGCGC
TGGTATAGATCGATGATGATCCAGACATGATAAGATACATTGATGAGTTTGGACAAACCACAACTAGAAT
GCAGTGAAAAAAATGCTTTATTTGTGAAATTTGTGATGCTATTGCTTTATTTGTAACCATTATAAGCTGC
AATAAACAAGTTAACAACAACAATTCGATGATGATCCAGACATGATAAGATACATTGATGAGTTTGGACA
AACCACAACTAGAATGCAGTGAAAAAAATGCTTTATTTGTGAAATTTGTGATGCTATTGCTTTATTTGTA
ACCATTATAAGCTGCAATAAACAAGTTAACAACAACAATTGCATTCATTTTATGTTTCAGGTTCAGGGGG
AGGTGTGGGAGGTTTTTTAAAGCAAGTAAAACCTCTACAAATGTGGTATGGCTGATTATGATCCTCTAGA
TCAGATCTCTTGTTTATTGCAGCTTATAATGGTTACAAATAAAGCAATAGCATCACAAATTTCACAAATA
AAGCATTTTTTTCACTGCATTCTAGTTGTGGTTTGTCCAAACTCATCAATGTATCTTATCATGTCTGGAT
CTACGTAATACGACTCACTATAGTTCTAGAGGCTCGAGAGGGGCCGCTTTACTTGTACAGCTCGTCCATG
CCGAGAGTGATCCCGGCGGCGGTCACGAACTCCAGCAGGACCATGTGATCGCGCTTCTCGTTGGGGTCTT
TGCTCAGGGCGGACTGGGTGCTCAGGTAGTGGTTGTCGGGCAGCAGCACGGGGCCGTCGCCGATGGGGGT
GTTCTGCTGGTAGTGGTCGGCGAGCTGCACGCTGCCGTCCTCGATGTTGTGGCGGATCTTGAAGTTCACC
TTGATGCCGTTCTTCTGCTTGTCGGCCATGATATAGACGTTGTGGCTGTTGTAGTTGTACTCCAGCTTGT
GCCCCAGGATGTTGCCGTCCTCCTTGAAGTCGATGCCCTTCAGCTCGATGCGGTTCACCAGGGTGTCGCC
CTCGAACTTCACCTCGGCGCGGGTCTTGTAGTTGCCGTCGTCCTTGAAGAAGATGGTGCGCTCCTGGACG
TAGCCTTCGGGCATGGCGGACTTGAAGAAGTCGTGCTGCTTCATGTGGTCGGGGTAGCGGCTGAAGCACT
GCACGCCGTAGGTCAGGGTGGTCACGAGGGTGGGCCAGGGCACGGGCAGCTTGCCGGTGGTGCAGATGAA
CTTCAGGGTCAGCTTGCCGTAGGTGGCATCGCCCTCGCCCTCGCCGGACACGCTGAACTTGTGGCCGTTT
ACGTCGCCGTCCAGCTCGACCAGGATGGGCACCACCCCGGTGAACAGCTCTTCGCCCTTGCTCACCATGG
TCACTGTCTGCTTTGCTGTTGGTCTGGGCTCCTGGGTCACTGGCTTACTAATGGAGTCTTTATGTATGAG
GACTCTTATCAATTGTTCTTCTATAAAGGTCTGCAGTGTTTCTGTTCGTCCCCTACATGGACACCCAGAG
CCTCCTAAATACAGGAGCCCTGATAACTGCACAAGTGCTCAGATTCCAGCAGGGTGGAAATGAGATAAAG
TGTGCAGATGGGGAGGGGGACGTGAATGAGAGATTTGAGGGATGAAAAGGATGGATGAACGCATTGAAAA
TAGCCCCTTTCACAAAATAATACCAGTAAATTGTCATATAATTAATGACCAGACCTTTACCTGTAAATGA
TGTGATGTTCATATACAGAAGAATGCCAACAATTTACAGATGATTTTACAAATTCTTAATTTTCCTTTTC
TAAATGGATTTGTTCACACATTATCTCTTCAAAGCAATTGAATTTTCTGGAAAAGATTGGCTGTGTGTGT
AAAAGGTGCTACTGAGGAATTTAATGTGACATGGAATGAAGCAAACAGCAGCCTAAGACAGGATGGCAGG
AAAAATGTCACATGTTTAAAATAAGAGTGAAACCAACGACCTGGACTTATAGAGACTGTGTGTCCTTAGG
CAAAGCTCTTGTACAAACAGTGCTTGTGACTGTGAAATTCGGGGTTTGCCTGGATTGTGTTAAATGTGTG
CTTGGATGTATCATAAAAAAGAATCGGTTCTCTGTATTTGACATTTTCTGTAATTTATCTAAAGTTACAA
CTGGCTATGCCTGATTTTTATCACTATTGAATCAATCATTTTAAAGAATGTTAAGTCTGCTGATTTGGAG
AGCTCATTTACATTTATTTTGAATGTCTCTTATTTAACACAACTGATTTAAGCTTTAGATCTGCGAAGAT
ACGGCCACGGGTGCTCTTGATCCTGTGGCTGATTTTGGACTGTGCTGCTCGCAGCTGCTGATGAATCACA
TACTTCCTCCATTTTCTTCCACTGATTGACTGTTATAATTTCCCTAATTTCCAGGTCAAGGTGCTGTGCA
TTGTGGTAATAGATGTGACATGATTGCATTCATTTTATGTTTCAGGTTCAGGGGGAGGTGTGGGAGGTTT
TTTAAAGCAAGTAAAACCTCTACAAATGTGGTATGGCTGATTATGATCCTCTAGATCAGATCCACTAGTT
CTAGAGCGGCCATTACCCTGTTATCCCTAGGCCGCCACCGCGGTGGAGCTCCAATTCGCCCTATAGTGAG
TCGTATTACGCGCGCTCACTGGCCGTCGTTTTACAACGTCGTGACTGGGAAAACCCTGGCGTTACCCAAC
TTAATCGCCTTGCAGCACATCCCCCTTTCGCCAGCTGGCGTAATAGCGAAGAGGCCCGCACCGATCGCCC
TTCCCAACAGTTGCGCAGCCTGAATGGCGAATGGAAATTGTAAGCGTTAATATTTTGTTAAAATTCGCGT
TAAATTTTTGTTAAATCAGCTCATTTTTTAACCAATAGGCCGAAATCGGCAAAATCCCTTATAAATCAAA
AGAATAGACCGAGATAGGGT
[37 nt withheld, positions 11361-11397]
AAAGAACGTGGACTCCAACGTCAAAGG
[49 nt withheld, positions 11425-11473]
T
[91 nt withheld, positions 11475-11565]
G
[124 nt withheld, positions 11567-11690]
CAGGTGGCACTTTTCGGGGAAATGTGCGCGGAACCCCTATTTGTTTATTTTTCTAAATACATTCAAATAT
GTATCCGCTCATGAGACAATAACCCTGATAAATGCTTCAATAATATTGAAAAAGGAAGAGTATGAGTATT
CAACATTTCCGTGTCGCCCTTATTCCCTTTTTTGCGGCATTTTGCCTTCCTGTTTTTGCTCACCCAGAAA
CGCTGGTGAAAGTAAAAGATGCTGAAGATCAGTTGGGTGCACGAGTGGGTTACATCGAACTGGATCTCAA
CAGCGGTAAGATCCTTGAGAGTTTTCGCCCCGAAGAACGTTTTCCAATGATGAGCACTTTTAAAGTTCTG
CTATGTGGCGCGGTATTATCCCGTATTGACGCCGGGCAAGAGCAACTCGGTCGCCGCATACACTATTCTC
AGAATGACTTGGTTGAGTACTCACCAGTCACAGAAAAGCATCTTACGGATGGCATGACAGTAAGAGAATT
ATGCAGTGCTGCCATAACCATGAGTGATAACACTGCGGCCAACTTACTTCTGACAACGATCGGAGGACCG
AAGGAGCTAACCGCTTTTTTGCACAACATGGGGGATCATGTAACTCGCCTTGATCGTTGGGAACCGGAGC
TGAATGAAGCCATACCAAACGACGAGCGTGACACCACGATGCCTGTAGCAATGGCAACAACGTTGCGCAA
ACTATTAACTGGCGAACTACTTACTCTAGCTTCCCGGCAACAATTAATAGACTGGATGGAGGCGGATAAA
GTTGCAGGACCACTTCTGCGCTCGGCCCTTCCGGCTGGCTGGTTTATTGCTGATAAATCTGGAGCCGGTG
AGCGTGGGTCTCGCGGTATCATTGCAGCACTGGGGCCAGATGGTAAGCCCTCCCGTATCGTAGTTATCTA
CACGACGGGGAGTCAGGCAACTATGGATGAACGAAATAGACAGATCGCTGAGATAGGTGCCTCACTGATT
AAGCATTGGTAACTGTCAGACCAAGTTTACTCATATATACTTTAGATTGATTTAAAACTTCATTTTTAAT
TTAAAAGGATCTAGGTGAAGATCCTTTTTGATAATCTCATGACCAAAATCCCTTAACGTGAGTTTTCGTT
CCACTGAGCGTCAGACCCCGTAGAAAAGATCAAAGGATCTTCTTGAGATCCTTTTTTTCTGCGCGTAATC
TGCTGCTTGCAAACAAAAAAACCACCGCTACCAGCGGTGGTTTGTTTGCCGGATCAAGAGCTACCAACTC
TTTTTCCGAAGGTAACTGGCTTCAGCAGAGCGCAGATACCAAATACTGTTCTTCTAGTGTAGCCGTAGTT
AGGCCACCACTTCAAGAACTCTGTAGCACCGCCTACATACCTCGCTCTGCTAATCCTGTTACCAGTGGCT
GCTGCCAGTGGCGATAAGTCGTGTCTTACCGGGTTGGACTCAAGACGATAGTTACCGGATAAGGCGCAGC
GGTCGGGCTGAACGGGGGGTTCGTGCACACAGCCCAGCTTGGAGCGAACGACCTACACCGAACTGAGATA
CCTACAGCGTGAGCTATGAGAAAGCGCCACGCTTCCCGAAGGGAGAAAGGCGGACAGGTATCCGGTAAGC
GGCAGGGTCGGAACAGGAGAGCGCACGAGGGAGCTTCCAGGGGGAAACGCCTGGTATCTTTATAGTCCTG
TCGGGTTTCGCCACCTCTGACTTGAGCGTCGATTTTTGTGATGCTCGTCAGGGGGGCGGAGCCTATGGAA
AAACGCCAGCAACGCGGCCTTTTTACGGTTCCTGGCCTTTTGCTGGCCTTTTGCTCACATGTTCTTTCCT
GCGTTATCCCCTGATTCTGTGGATAACCGTATTACCGCCTTTGAGTGAGCTGATACCGCTCGCCGCAGCC
GAACGACCGAGCGCAGCGAGTCAGTGAGCGAGGAAGCGGAAGAGCGCCCAATACGCAAACCGCCTCTCCC
CGCGCGTTGGCCGATTCATTAATGCAGCTGGCACGACAGGTTTCCCGACTGGAAAGCGGGCAGTGAGCGC
AACGCAATTAATGTGAGTTAGCTCACTCATTAGGCACCCCAGGCTTTACACTTTATGCTTCCGGCTCGTA
TGTTGTGTGGAATTGTGAGCGGATAACAATTTCACACAGGAAACAGCTATGACCATGATTACGCCAAGCG
CGCAATTAACCCTCACTAAAGGGAACAAAAGCTGGGTACCGGGCCCCCCCTCGAATTACCCTGTTATCCC
TATCGAGCAAAATCAATCCTAATGTAAAATAGTATACGTTCATCATTATAATGCAAACACTGTAGAACTG
TTGTGTTGTGCCTTGCATTTCATTCTCAGTTTCTTATCGTCTGTCTCTTTTTACGACAGAGCTAGAAAAA
ACTAGCCTTCATTTGCCATCGCCGTATGCAAATCCACTCCAGAACTCAACAGGTTTGTTCTGCGGCGGGT
GTAAGTGTGAACACCGGCATGTAAGTGCGCTTGAGCAGGAGAATAAAGCGCTCAGAGACACCGGAGGAAT
CCTTTATTTTGCGTTGCGCCTCAGGGGATTCGCTGAGCCTTCTCTTCATGGCCCTGCTCTTCAGACACAG
GTGCTCCGCTGTTTGTGTTTTTCACTGTTCTTCAGGCACTCGTGGTTACGGGTTTTTGTTTTGCACTCTT
GCACACACATCTCTCGGCCTCCAAAACAAACACACAACTGCACGAGGGCTCGAAGCCCCCACCGAAAAAC
AAAAACATTATGCTAATGAGGAAGGCACAGCTGTTCCCTTCTTCACTCTCTCTCTCGTTCTTTCAACAAC
AGTCGCCTAATTTCTCTCGTTCCTTTAAAGAGCCGCCAAGCAGAAACAGTTAATGCAAATATAAGCCTGC
GGGAAATAAGGAGAATTTTTACAAAATCCGAGCTTCCCCTCCTGCCAAAATGTGATGTGTGACTCACGCA
TTCGATATTTGGTGTAATGAGAGTGAATCATTCTGCTCCACACCGAACCCGATGCCACAGACCACTCAGA
TGCACACCGAGGAGACTATTTTAACAGCACATTACATCCAGACTGTCACAGATGCATTACCAAGAGTGTG
ATTTCAGTGTCGAATGCAGGTCTTAAAGGAAAATCTGTTGCGATTGCATGTGCGCTAACTAGACACGACC
AACGAATGGGAACAATCTGTGAAATATTATACAATCACAGGCAATTAAAAGATGTTTAAAGTTCAATTTA
GTTTTAATTAATATGTTATATAAAACTAATCTGTTTTAAATGTATATTTATGATTTTAGCTTTAGCTAGC
CTCTTGACCAGCAGCTGAAGTGTCCGGCAAGTACCTAAAAGGGAGACCACATGGGAAAGCTAGGTTGCTC
CCGGAAGAGGTGTTAGTAAACCAGCAGGTCTACCTGTGGTCTGTGTGGGTCCTAATGCCCCAGTATAAAC
CAGCAGGTCAACCTGTGGTCTGTGTGGGTCCTAATGCCCCAGTATAAACCAGCAGGTCTACCTGTGGTCT
GTGTGGGTCCTAATGCCCCAGTATAAACCAGCAGGTCAACCTGTAGTCTGTGTGGGTCCTAATGCCCCAG
TATAAACCAGCAGGTCTACCTGTGGTCTGTGTGGGTCCTAATGCCCCAGTATAAACCAACAGGTCAACCT
GTGATCTGTGTGGGTCCTAATGCCCCAGTATAAACCAGCAGGTCAACCTGTGGTCTGTGTGGGTCCTAAT
GCCCCAGTATAAACCAGCAGGTCAACCTGTGGTCTGTGTGGGTCCTAATGCCCCAGTATAAACCAGCAGG
TCAACCTGTGGTCTGTGTGGGTCCTAATGCCC
Features (pLannotate 1.2.2; 22 found; start..end, strand, type, name):
   4900..8475    +  CDS            AGAP2: AGAP2_HUMAN - Also known as CENTG1, KIAA0167. Experimental evidence at protein level: Swiss-Prot protein existence level 1. GTPase-activating protein (GAP) for ARF1 and ARF5, which also shows strong GTPase activity. Isoform 1 participates in the prevention of neuronal apoptosis by enhancing PI3 kinase activity. It aids the coupling of metabotropic glutamate receptor 1 (GRM1) to cytoplasmic PI3 kinase by interacting with Homer scaffolding proteins, and also seems to mediate anti-apoptotic effects of NGF by activating nuclear PI3 kinase. Isoform 2 does not stimulate PI3 kinase but may protect ce
   8488..8622    -  polyA_signal   SV40 poly(A) signal: SV40 polyadenylation signal
   8643..8777    -  polyA_signal   SV40 poly(A) signal: SV40 polyadenylation signal
   8800..8883    -  CDS            large T antigen (fragment): large T antigen from SV40 (simian virus 40)
   8899..9031    +  polyA_signal   SV40 poly(A) signal: SV40 polyadenylation signal
   9036..9053    +  promoter       T7 promoter (fragment): promoter for bacteriophage T7 RNA polymerase
   9082..9798    -  CDS            EGFP: EGFP is a basic (constitutively fluorescent) green fluorescent protein published in 1996, derived from Aequorea victoria. It is reported to be a rapidly-maturing weak dimer with moderate acid sensitivity.
  10885..10968   -  CDS            large T antigen (fragment): large T antigen from SV40 (simian virus 40)
  10979..11001   -  misc_feature   MCS (fragment): pBluescript multiple cloning site
  11020..11041   -  misc_feature   MCS (fragment): pBluescript multiple cloning site
  11050..11068   -  promoter       T7 promoter: promoter for bacteriophage T7 RNA polymerase
  11076..11231   +  CDS            lacZα (fragment): LacZα fragment of β-galactosidase; lacZ fragment
  11262..11690   -  rep_origin     f1 ori (sequence partly withheld): f1 bacteriophage origin of replication; arrow indicates direction of (+) strand synthesis
  11717..11821   +  promoter       AmpR promoter: bla
  11822..12682   +  CDS            AmpR: β-lactamase; bla; confers resistance to ampicillin, carbenicillin, and related antibiotics
  12853..13441   +  rep_origin     ori: high-copy-number ColE1/pMB1/pBR322/pUC origin of replication
  13624..13716   +  CDS            lacI (fragment): lac repressor; lacI; The lac repressor binds to the lac operator to inhibit transcription in E. coli. This inhibition can be relieved by adding lactose or isopropyl-β-D-thiogalactopyranoside (IPTG).
  13729..13750   +  protein_bind   CAP binding site: CAP binding activates transcription in the presence of cAMP. E. coli catabolite activator protein
  13765..13795   +  promoter       lac promoter: promoter for the E. coli lac operon
  13799..13821   +  protein_bind   lac operator (fragment): The lac repressor binds to the lac operator to inhibit transcription in E. coli. This inhibition can be relieved by adding lactose or isopropyl-β-D-thiogalactopyranoside (IPTG). lac repressor encoded by lacI
  13864..13882   +  promoter       T3 promoter: promoter for bacteriophage T3 RNA polymerase
  13895..13914   -  misc_feature   MCS (fragment): pBluescript multiple cloning site
