[The description below was written by a language model from this plasmid's Addgene catalogue record and pLannotate feature annotations shown in this document.]
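Description:
rag2:AGAP2_CE_pISceI is a zebrafish transgenesis plasmid built on a pBluescript-type "Rag2 plasmid" backbone. It is intended to drive expression of human AGAP2 (also known as CENTG1, GGAP2 or PIKE) in the mesenchymal lineage of zebrafish. In bacteria it is maintained through a ColE1/pUC-type origin and selected with ampicillin via the β-lactamase gene. The catalogue lists it as low copy even though the origin is annotated as a high-copy type. Backbone remnants include an f1 origin, lacZα and lac promoter/operator fragments, and flanking T3 and T7 promoters. The sequenced record is about 15.5 kb, slightly shorter than the sum of the catalogue's backbone (12.5 kb) and insert (about 3.6 kb) sizes.

The payload is the roughly 3.6 kb AGAP2 coding sequence, which encodes an ARF GTPase-activating protein linked to PI3-kinase signalling and anti-apoptotic effects. It was cloned by restriction digestion downstream of the Rag2 promoter. The promoter is not annotated in the feature table, but the large unannotated region upstream of the coding sequence presumably contains it. SV40 polyadenylation signals follow the gene. A separate EGFP coding sequence lies on the opposite strand downstream. An unannotated stretch of about 1 kb sits on its promoter side, so the record does not state which promoter drives EGFP. It plausibly serves as a fluorescent marker for identifying transgenic animals. The "pISceI" in the name suggests I-SceI meganuclease sites for meganuclease-assisted genomic integration after embryo injection, although no such sites are annotated. The associated publication concerns oncogenic transformation, which is consistent with using this construct to test AGAP2 as a candidate oncogene in zebrafish tumour models.
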