Addgene plasmid #223024: rag2:AGAP2_CE_pISceI
Purpose: Express AGAP2 gene in mesenchymal lineage of Zebrafish.
Depositing lab: Alejandro Gutierrez. Depositing organization: Boston Children's Hospital. Publication: A methyltransferase-independent role for METTL1 in tRNA aminoacylation and oncogenic transformation. Ali RH, Orellana EA, Lee SH, Chae YC, Chen Y, Clauwaert J, Kennedy AL, Gutierrez AE, Papke DJ, Valenzuela M, Silverman B, Falzetta A, Ficarro SB, Marto JA, Fletcher CDM, Perez-Atayde A, Alcindor T, Shimamura A, Prensner JR, Gregory RI, Gutierrez A. Mol Cell. 2025 Mar 6;85(5):948-961.e11. doi: 10.1016/j.molcel.2025.01.003. Epub 2025 Jan 31. PubMed 39892392.
Backbone
  Vector backbone: Rag2 plasmid
  Backbone size w/o insert (bp): 12500
  Vector type: Express the insert(gene) in mesenchymal lineage of Zebrafish.
Growth in bacteria
  Bacterial resistance: Ampicillin, 100 μg/mL
  Growth temperature: 37°C
  Growth strain: NEB Stable
  Copy number: Low Copy
Gene/Insert
  Gene/Insert name: AGAP2
  Species: H. sapiens (human)
  Insert size (bp): 3579
  Entrez Gene: AGAP2 (a.k.a. CENTG1, GGAP2, PIKE)
  Promoter: Rag2
  Cloning method: Restriction Enzyme; 5′ cloning site Bcli (unknown if destroyed); 3′ cloning site Clai (unknown if destroyed)
  Sequencing primers: 5′ CTGTGGTAAAGCCATGGTTG; 3′ GCCCTAGTGAGAGCCGTACC
Terms and licenses: Academic/Nonprofit Terms; Industry Terms: Not Available to Industry
How to cite: rag2:AGAP2_CE_pISceI was a gift from Alejandro Gutierrez (Addgene plasmid # 223024 ; http://n2t.net/addgene:223024 ; RRID:Addgene_223024)
